>Addgene plasmid #186402 | pDEST-pSP172BSSPE-Swa1::RfA-ECFP | addgene full sequence | sequence record 373699 | Addgene NGS Result
ACACTATAGAACTCGAGCAGCTGAAGCTTGCATGCCTGCAGGTCGACTCTAGAGGATCCATTTAAATAGG
CCTTTGTTTATCACAAGTTTGTACAAAAAAGCTGAACGAGAAACGTAAAATGATATAAATATCAATATAT
TAAATTAGATTTTGCATAAAAAACAGACTACATAATACTGTAAAACACAACATATCCAGTCACTATGGCG
GCCGCATTAGGCACCCCAGGCTTTACACTTTATGCTTCCGGCTCGTATAATGTGTGGATTTTGAGTTAGG
ATCCGTCGAGATTTTCAGGAGCTAAGGAAGCTAAAATGGAGAAAAAAATCACTGGATATACCACCGTTGA
TATATCCCAATGGCATCGTAAAGAACATTTTGAGGCATTTCAGTCAGTTGCTCAATGTACCTATAACCAG
ACCGTTCAGCTGGATATTACGGCCTTTTTAAAGACCGTAAAGAAAAATAAGCACAAGTTTTATCCGGCCT
TTATTCACATTCTTGCCCGCCTGATGAATGCTCATCCGGAATTCCGTATGGCAATGAAAGACGGTGAGCT
GGTGATATGGGATAGTGTTCACCCTTGTTACACCGTTTTCCATGAGCAAACTGAAACGTTTTCATCGCTC
TGGAGTGAATACCACGACGATTTCCGGCAGTTTCTACACATATATTCGCAAGATGTGGCGTGTTACGGTG
AAAACCTGGCCTATTTCCCTAAAGGGTTTATTGAGAATATGTTTTTCGTCTCAGCCAATCCCTGGGTGAG
TTTCACCAGTTTTGATTTAAACGTGGCCAATATGGACAACTTCTTCGCCCCCGTTTTCACCATGGGCAAA
TATTATACGCAAGGCGACAAGGTGCTGATGCCGCTGGCGATTCAGGTTCATCATGCCGTTTGTGATGGCT
TCCATGTCGGCAGAATGCTTAATGAATTACAACAGTACTGCGATGAGTGGCAGGGCGGGGCGTAAACGCG
TGGATCCGGCTTACTAAAAGCCAGATAACAGTATGCGTATTTGCGCGCTGATTTTTGCGGTATAAGAATA
TATACTGATATGTATACCCGAAGTATGTCAAAAAGAGGTATGCTATGAAGCAGCGTATTACAGTGACAGT
TGACAGCGACAGCTATCAGTTGCTCAAGGCATATATGATGTCAATATCTCCGGTCTGGTAAGCACAACCA
TGCAGAATGAAGCCCGTCGTCTGCGTGCCGAACGCTGGAAAGCGGAAAATCAGGAAGGGATGGCTGAGGT
CGCCCGGTTTATTGAAATGAACGGCTCTTTTGCTGACGAGAACAGGGGCTGGTGAAATGCAGTTTAAGGT
TTACACCTATAAAAGAGAGAGCCGTTATCGTCTGTTTGTGGATGTACAGAGTGATATTATTGACACGCCC
GGGCGACGGATGGTGATCCCCCTGGCCAGTGCACGTCTGCTGTCAGATAAAGTCTCCCGTGAACTTTACC
CGGTGGTGCATATCGGGGATGAAAGCTGGCGCATGATGACCACCGATATGGCCAGTGTGCCGGTCTCCGT
TATCGGGGAAGAAGTGGCTGATCTCAGCCACCGCGAAAATGACATCAAAAACGCCATTAACCTGATGTTC
TGGGGAATATAAATGTCAGGCTCCCTTATACACAGCCAGTCTGCAGGTCGACCATAGTGACTGGATATGT
TGTGTTTTACAGTATTATGTAGTCTGTTTTTTATGCAAAATCTAATTTAATATATTGATATTTATATCAT
TTTACGTTTCTCGTTCAGCTTTCTTGTACAAAGTGGTGATAAACTTAGATATGGTGAGCAAGGGCGAGGA
GCTGTTCACCGGGGTGGTGCCCATCCTGGTCGAGCTGGACGGCGACGTAAACGGCCACAAGTTCAGCGTG
TCCGGCGAGGGCGAGGGCGATGCCACCTACGGCAAGCTGACCCTGAAGTTCATCTGCACCACCGGCAAGC
TGCCCGTGCCCTGGCCCACCCTCGTGACCACCCTGACCTGGGGCGTGCAGTGCTTCAGCCGCTACCCCGA
CCACATGAAGCAGCACGACTTCTTCAAGTCCGCCATGCCCGAAGGCTACGTCCAGGAGCGCACCATCTTC
TTCAAGGACGACGGCAACTACAAGACCCGCGCCGAGGTGAAGTTCGAGGGCGACACCCTGGTGAACCGCA
TCGAGCTGAAGGGCATCGACTTCAAGGAGGACGGCAACATCCTGGGGCACAAGCTGGAGTACAACTACAT
CAGCCACAACGTCTATATCACCGCCGACAAGCAGAAGAACGGCATCAAGGCCAACTTCAAGATCCGCCAC
AACATCGAGGACGGCAGCGTGCAGCTCGCCGACCACTACCAGCAGAACACCCCCATCGGCGACGGCCCCG
TGCTGCTGCCCGACAACCACTACCTGAGCACCCAGTCCGCCCTGAGCAAAGACCCCAACGAGAAGCGCGA
TCACATGGTCCTGCTGGAGTTCGTGACCGCCGCCGGGATCACTCTCGGCATGGACGAGCTGTACAAGTAA
ATCGGAATTCCAGCTGAGCGCCGGTCGCTACCATTACCAGTTGGTCTGGTGTCAAAAATAATAATAACCG
GGCAGGCCATGTCTGCCCGTATTTCGCGTAAGGAAATCCATTATGTACTATTTAAAAAACACAAACTTTT
GGATGTTCGGTTTATTCTTTTTCTTTTACTTTTTTATCATGGGAGCCTACTTCCCGTTTTTCCCGATTTG
GCTACATGACATCAACCATATCAGCAAAAGTGATACGGGTATTATTTTTGCCGCTATTTCTCTGTTCTCG
CTATTATTCCAACCGCTGTTTGGTCTGCTTTCTGACAAACTCGGAACTTGTTTATTGCAGCTTATAATGG
TTACAAATAAAGCAATAGCATCACAAATTTCACAAATAAAGCATTTTTTTCACTGCATTCTAGTTGTGGT
TTGTCCAAACTCATCAATGTATCTTATCATGTCTGGATCGACAAAGTCAAAGCGGCCATCAGATCTGCCG
GTCTCCCTATAGTGAGTCGTATTAATTTCGATAAGCCAGGTTAACCTGCATTAATGAATCGGCCAACGCG
CGGGGAGAGGCGGTTTGCGTATTGGGCGCTCTTCCGCTTCCTCGCTCACTGACTCGCTGCGCTCGGTCGT
TCGGCTGCGGCGAGCGGTATCAGCTCACTCAAAGGCGGTAATACGGTTATCCACAGAATCAGGGGATAAC
GCAGGAAAGAACATGTGAGCAAAAGGCCAGCAAAAGGCCAGGAACCGTAAAAAGGCCGCGTTGCTGGCGT
TTTTCCATAGGCTCCGCCCCCCTGACGAGCATCACAAAAATCGACGCTCAAGTCAGAGGTGGCGAAACCC
GACAGGACTATAAAGATACCAGGCGTTTCCCCCTGGAAGCTCCCTCGTGCGCTCTCCTGTTCCGACCCTG
CCGCTTACCGGATACCTGTCCGCCTTTCTCCCTTCGGGAAGCGTGGCGCTTTCTCATAGCTCACGCTGTA
GGTATCTCAGTTCGGTGTAGGTCGTTCGCTCCAAGCTGGGCTGTGTGCACGAACCCCCCGTTCAGCCCGA
CCGCTGCGCCTTATCCGGTAACTATCGTCTTGAGTCCAACCCGGTAAGACACGACTTATCGCCACTGGCA
GCAGCCACTGGTAACAGGATTAGCAGAGCGAGGTATGTAGGCGGTGCTACAGAGTTCTTGAAGTGGTGGC
CTAACTACGGCTACACTAGAAGAACAGTATTTGGTATCTGCGCTCTGCTGAAGCCAGTTACCTTCGGAAA
AAGAGTTGGTAGCTCTTGATCCGGCAAACAAACCACCGCTGGTAGCGGTGGTTTTTTTGTTTGCAAGCAG
CAGATTACGCGCAGAAAAAAAGGATCTCAAGAAGATCCTTTGATCTTTTCTACGGGGTCTGACGCTCAGT
GGAACGAAAACTCACGTTAAGGGATTTTGGTCATGAGATTATCAAAAAGGATCTTCACCTAGATCCTTTT
AAATTAAAAATGAAGTTTTAAATCAATCTAAAGTATATATGAGTAAACTTGGTCTGACAGTTACCAATGC
TTAATCAGTGAGGCACCTATCTCAGCGATCTGTCTATTTCGTTCATCCATAGTTGCCTGACTCCCCGTCG
TGTAGATAACTACGATACGGGAGGGCTTACCATCTGGCCCCAGTGCTGCAATGATACCGCGAGACCCACG
CTCACCGGCTCCAGATTTATCAGCAATAAACCAGCCAGCCGGAAGGGCCGAGCGCAGAAGTGGTCCTGCA
ACTTTATCCGCCTCCATCCAGTCTATTAATTGTTGCCGGGAAGCTAGAGTAAGTAGTTCGCCAGTTAATA
GTTTGCGCAACGTTGTTGCCATTGCTACAGGCATCGTGGTGTCACGCTCGTCGTTTGGTATGGCTTCATT
CAGCTCCGGTTCCCAACGATCAAGGCGAGTTACATGATCCCCCATGTTGTGCAAAAAAGCGGTTAGCTCC
TTCGGTCCTCCGATCGTTGTCAGAAGTAAGTTGGCCGCAGTGTTATCACTCATGGTTATGGCAGCACTGC
ATAATTCTCTTACTGTCATGCCATCCGTAAGATGCTTTTCTGTGACTGGTGAGTACTCAACCAAGTCATT
CTGAGAATAGTGTATGCGGCGACCGAGTTGCTCTTGCCCGGCGTCAATACGGGATAATACCGCGCCACAT
AGCAGAACTTTAAAAGTGCTCATCATTGGAAAACGTTCTTCGGGGCGAAAACTCTCAAGGATCTTACCGC
TGTTGAGATCCAGTTCGATGTAACCCACTCGTGCACCCAACTGATCTTCAGCATCTTTTACTTTCACCAG
CGTTTCTGGGTGAGCAAAAACAGGAAGGCAAAATGCCGCAAAAAAGGGAATAAGGGCGACACGGAAATGT
TGAATACTCATACTCTTCCTTTTTCAATATTATTGAAGCATTTATCAGGGTTATTGTCTCATGAGCGGAT
ACATATTTGAATGTATTTAGAAAAATAAACAAATAGGGGTTCCGCGCACATTTCCCCGAAAAGTGCCACC
TGACGTCTAAGAAACCATTATTATCATGACATTAACCTATAAAAATAGGCGTATCACGAGGCCCTTTCGT
CTCGCGCGTTTCGGTGATGACGGTGAAAACCTCTGACACATGCAGCTCCCGGAGACGGTCACAGCTTGTC
TGTAAGCGGATGCCGGGAGCAGACAAGCCCGTCAGGGCGCGTCAGCGGGTGTTGGCGGGTGTCGGGGCTG
GCTTAACTATGCGGCATCAGAGCAGATTGTACTGAGAGTGCACCATATGGACATATTGTCGTTAGAACGC
GGCTACAATTAATACATAACCTTATGTATCATACACATACGATTTAGGTG
Features (pLannotate 1.2.2; 19 found; start..end, strand, type, name):
     24..59      -  misc_feature   MCS (fragment): pUC18/19 multiple cloning site
     83..207     +  protein_bind   attR1: mutant version of attR; recombination site for the Gateway® LR reaction LR Clonase™
    232..262     +  promoter       lac UV5 promoter: E. coli lac promoter with an "up" mutation
    286..315     +  promoter       cat promoter (fragment): promoter of the E. coli cat gene encoding chloramphenicol acetyltransferase
    316..975     +  CDS            CmR: chloramphenicol acetyltransferase; cat; confers resistance to chloramphenicol
   1154..1312    +  CDS            ccdA (fragment): CCDA_ECO57 - Also known as H, letA. Experimental evidence at protein level: Swiss-Prot protein existence level 1. Antitoxin component of a type II toxin-antitoxin (TA) system which inhibits the post-segregational killing (PSK) of plasmid-free cells, also referred to as a plasmid addiction system. Binds to and blocks the activity of CcdB; will also remove bound CcdB protein from the CcdB-GyrA complex by forming a CcdA-CcdB complex, a process termed rejuvenation. Functions as a transcriptional corepressor for the ccdAB operon, repression also requires CcdB (By similarity). From Escherichia coli
   1317..1619    +  CDS            ccdB: CCDB_ECOLI - Also known as G, letB, letD. Experimental evidence at protein level: Swiss-Prot protein existence level 1. Toxic component of a type II toxin-antitoxin (TA) system, functioning in plasmid maintainence. Responsible for the post- segregational killing (PSK) of plasmid-free cells, also referred to as a plasmid addiction system. Half-life of over 2 hours. Cell killing by CcdB is accompanied by filamentation, defects in chromosome and plasmid segregation, defects in cell division, formation of anucleate cells, decreased DNA synthesis and plasmid loss. Interferes with the activity of DN
   1663..1787    -  protein_bind   attR2: mutant version of attR; recombination site for the Gateway® LR reaction LR Clonase™
   1801..2520    +  CDS            ECFP: enhanced CFP mammalian codon-optimized
   2633..2845    +  CDS            lacY (fragment): LACY_ECOLI - Experimental evidence at protein level: Swiss-Prot protein existence level 1. Responsible for transport of beta-galactosides into the cell, with the concomitant import of a proton (symport system). Can transport lactose, melibiose, lactulose or the analog methyl-1-thio-beta,D- galactopyranoside (TMG), but not sucrose or fructose (PubMed:1848449, PubMed:18177889, PubMed:22106930). The substrate specificity is directed toward the galactopyranosyl moiety of the substrate (PubMed:22106930). From Escherichia coli (strain K12).
   2845..2979    +  polyA_signal   SV40 poly(A) signal: SV40 polyadenylation signal
   3016..3034    -  promoter       T7 promoter: promoter for bacteriophage T7 RNA polymerase
   3056..3109    -  CDS            lacI (fragment): lac repressor; lacI; The lac repressor binds to the lac operator to inhibit transcription in E. coli. This inhibition can be relieved by adding lactose or isopropyl-β-D-thiogalactopyranoside (IPTG).
   3292..3880    -  rep_origin     ori: high-copy-number ColE1/pMB1/pBR322/pUC origin of replication
   4051..4911    -  CDS            AmpR: β-lactamase; bla; confers resistance to ampicillin, carbenicillin, and related antibiotics
   4912..5016    -  promoter       AmpR promoter: bla
   5111..5146    +  CDS            rop (fragment): Rop protein, which maintains plasmids at low copy number; rop
   5248..5299    +  misc_feature   bom (fragment): basis of mobility region from pBR322
   5362..10      +  promoter       SP6 promoter (across the origin): promoter for bacteriophage SP6 RNA polymerase
