[The description below was written by a language model from this plasmid's Addgene catalogue record and pLannotate feature annotations shown in this document.]
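Description:
pDEST-pSP172BSSPE-Swa1::RfA-ECFP is an empty Gateway destination vector of about 5.4 kb designed for transgenesis of ascidian (Ciona) embryos by electroporation. It is a high-copy bacterial plasmid carrying a ColE1/pUC-type origin and an ampicillin resistance gene. Small remnants of pBR322-derived sequences (rop, bom), lacI and lacY fragments, and flanking SP6 and T7 phage promoters are inherited from the pSP-type backbone. Because the Gateway cassette contains the ccdB toxin gene, the unrecombined vector has to be propagated in a ccdB-tolerant strain, with selection on both ampicillin and chloramphenicol.

The functional core is the reading-frame A (RfA) Gateway cassette: attR1 and attR2 sites bracket a chloramphenicol acetyltransferase gene and ccdB (with a partial ccdA). In an LR reaction, an entry-clone coding sequence replaces this cassette, and loss of ccdB provides counter-selection against non-recombined plasmid in standard E. coli. Immediately downstream of attR2 lies an ECFP coding sequence, which the depositor notes was inserted at an EcoRV site of the parent vector. A recombined open reading frame is therefore expressed as a fusion with a C-terminal cyan fluorescent tag, and an SV40 polyadenylation signal terminates the transcript.

The vector contains no eukaryotic promoter of its own. According to the record, a regulatory sequence of choice is cloned into a unique SwaI site to drive expression of the fusion, presumably upstream of attR1, although this site is not annotated in the feature table. This lets users pair any cis-regulatory region with any Gateway-cloned gene for tissue-specific expression and fluorescent localisation studies in electroporated embryos.
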