Addgene plasmid #186402: pDEST-pSP172BSSPE-Swa1::RfA-ECFP
Purpose: (Empty Backbone) Destination vector for ascidian transgenesis by electroporation of a Gateway-cloned fusion of a gene of interest with a C-ter eCFP under control of a reg. sequence in the Swa1 restriction site.
Depositing lab: Patrick Lemaire. Depositing organization: CNRS UMR 5237, Centre de Recherche en Biologie cellulaire de Montpellier. Publication: A multicassette Gateway vector set for high throughput and comparative analyses in ciona and vertebrate embryos. Roure A, Rothbacher U, Robin F, Kalmar E, Ferone G, Lamy C, Missero C, Mueller F, Lemaire P. PLoS One. 2007. 2(9):e916. 10.1371/journal.pone.0000916 PubMed 17878951.
Backbone
  Vector backbone: pDEST-pSP172BSSPE-Swa1::RfA
  Backbone manufacturer: PMID: 17878951
  Backbone size (bp): 5370
  Vector type: Gateway destination vector
  Selectable markers: ccdB gene
Growth in bacteria
  Bacterial resistance: Chloramphenicol and Ampicillin, 25 & 100 μg/mL
  Growth temperature: 37°C
  Growth strain: ccdB Survival
  Copy number: High Copy
Gene/Insert
  Gene/Insert name: None
Terms and licenses: Academic/Nonprofit Terms; Industry Terms: Not Available to Industry
Depositor comments: Gateway destination vector for electroporation experiments. Backbone was modified by insertion of C terminal ECFP tag at EcoR V restriction site
How to cite: pDEST-pSP172BSSPE-Swa1::RfA-ECFP was a gift from Patrick Lemaire (Addgene plasmid # 186402 ; http://n2t.net/addgene:186402 ; RRID:Addgene_186402)
